>Addgene plasmid #161046 | pDONR221-DIRC2_STOP | addgene full sequence | sequence record 444349 | Addgene NGS Result
CTTTCCTGCGTTATCCCCTGATTCTGTGGATAACCGTATTACCGCCTTTGAGTGAGCTGATACCGCTCGC
CGCAGCCGAACGACCGAGCGCAGCGAGTCAGTGAGCGAGGAAGCGGAAGAGCGCCCAATACGCAAACCGC
CTCTCCCCGCGCGTTGGCCGATTCATTAATGCAGCTGGCACGACAGGTTTCCCGACTGGAAAGCGGGCAG
TGAGCGCAACGCAATTAATACGCGTACCGCTAGCCAGGAAGAGTTTGTAGAAACGCAAAAAGGCCATCCG
TCAGGATGGCCTTCTGCTTAGTTTGATGCCTGGCAGTTTATGGCGGGCGTCCTGCCCGCCACCCTCCGGG
CCGTTGCTTCACAACGTTCAAATCCGCTCCCGGCGGATTTGTCCTACTCAGGAGAGCGTTCACCGACAAA
CAACAGATAAAACGAAAGGCCCAGTCTTCCGACTGAGCCTTTCGTTTTATTTGATGCCTGGCAGTTCCCT
ACTCTCGCGTTAACGCTAGCATGGATGTTTTCCCAGTCACGACGTTGTAAAACGACGGCCAGTCTTAAGC
TCGGGCCCCAAATAATGATTTTATTTTGACTGATAGTGACCTGTTCGTTGCAACACATTGATGAGCAATG
CTTTTTTATAATGCCAACTTTGTACAAAAAAGCAGGCTCCACCATGGGATCCAGGTGGAGCTCCGAGGAG
GAGCGCCAGCCCCTGCTGGGCCCTGGCCTGGGCCCAGGCCTGGGCGCCTCCTGGAGGTCTAGGGAGGCAG
CAGCAGCCGCCCTGCCTGCAGCCGTGCCCGGCCCTGGCAGGGTGTACGGCCGGAGATGGCTGGTGCTGCT
GCTGTTCTCCCTGCTGGCCTTTGTGCAGGGACTGGTGTGGAACACCTGGGGACCAATCCAGAACAGTGCT
CGACAAGCTTATGGATTTTCTAGCTGGGACATCGCCCTGCTGGTGCTGTGGGGACCAATCGGCTTCCTGC
CTTGCTTCGCCTTTATGTGGCTGCTGGATAAGCGGGGCCTGAGAATCACCGTGCTGCTGACAAGCTTTCT
GATGGTGCTGGGAACCGGACTGAGGTGTATCCCTATCTCCGACCTGATCCTGAAGAGGCGCCTGATCCAC
GGAGGACAGATGCTGAACGGACTGGCAGGCCCAACAGTGATGAATGCCGCCCCCTTCCTGTCCACCACAT
GGTTTTCTGCCGATGAGAGAGCCACCGCCACAGCCATCGCAAGCATGCTGTCCTACCTGGGAGGAGCATG
CGCCTTCCTGGTGGGACCTCTGGTGGTGCCAGCACCAAACGGCACCTCCCCACTGCTGGCAGCAGAGTCC
TCTAGGGCCCACATCAAGGACAGAATCGAGGCCGTGCTGTACGCCGAGTTCGGCGTGGTGTGCCTGATCT
TTTCTGCCACACTGGCATATTTCCCACCTAGGCCACCACTGCCTCCAAGCGTGGCAGCAGCATCTCAGAG
ACTGAGCTACCGGCGGAGCGTGTGCAGGCTGCTGTCTAATTTCCGCTTTCTGATGATCGCCCTGGCATAT
GCAATCCCACTGGGCGTGTTTGCAGGATGGAGCGGCGTGCTGGACCTGATCCTGACCCCTGCACACGTGA
GCCAGGTGGATGCAGGATGGATCGGCTTCTGGTCCATCGTGGGAGGATGCGTGGTGGGAATCGCAATGGC
AAGGTTCGCCGACTTCATCAGAGGCATGCTGAAGCTGATCCTGCTGCTGCTGTTTAGCGGCGCCACCCTG
AGCTCCACATGGTTCACCCTGACATGCCTGAACTCCATCACCCACCTGCCACTGACCACAGTGACACTGT
ACGCCTCTTGTATCCTGCTGGGCGTGTTTCTGAATTCTAGCGTGCCCATCTTCTTTGAGCTGTTCGTGGA
GACCGTGTATCCTGTGCCAGAGGGCATCACCTGCGGCGTGGTGACATTCCTGAGCAACATGTTTATGGGC
GTGCTGCTGTTCTTTCTGACCTTTTATCACACAGAGCTGTCCTGGTTCAATTGGTGCCTGCCCGGCTCTT
GTCTGCTGAGCCTGCTGCTGATCCTGTGCTTCAGGGAGTCTTACGACCGCCTGTATCTGGATGTGGTGGT
GAGCGTGTAAGACCCAGCTTTCTTGTACAAAGTTGGCATTATAAGAAAGCATTGCTTATCAATTTGTTGC
AACGAACAGGTCACTATCAGTCAAAATAAAATCATTATTTGCCATCCAGCTGATATCCCCTATAGTGAGT
CGTATTACATGGTCATAGCTGTTTCCTGGCAGCTCTGGCCCGTGTCTCAAAATCTCTGATGTTACATTGC
ACAAGATAAAAATATATCATCATGAACAATAAAACTGTCTGCTTACATAAACAGTAATACAAGGGGTGTT
ATGAGCCATATTCAACGGGAAACGTCGAGGCCGCGATTAAATTCCAACATGGATGCTGATTTATATGGGT
ATAAATGGGCTCGCGATAATGTCGGGCAATCAGGTGCGACAATCTATCGCTTGTATGGGAAGCCCGATGC
GCCAGAGTTGTTTCTGAAACATGGCAAAGGTAGCGTTGCCAATGATGTTACAGATGAGATGGTCAGACTA
AACTGGCTGACGGAATTTATGCCTCTTCCGACCATCAAGCATTTTATCCGTACTCCTGATGATGCATGGT
TACTCACCACTGCGATCCCCGGAAAAACAGCATTCCAGGTATTAGAAGAATATCCTGATTCAGGTGAAAA
TATTGTTGATGCGCTGGCAGTGTTCCTGCGCCGGTTGCATTCGATTCCTGTTTGTAATTGTCCTTTTAAC
AGCGATCGCGTATTTCGTCTCGCTCAGGCGCAATCACGAATGAATAACGGTTTGGTTGATGCGAGTGATT
TTGATGACGAGCGTAATGGCTGGCCTGTTGAACAAGTCTGGAAAGAAATGCATAAACTTTTGCCATTCTC
ACCGGATTCAGTCGTCACTCATGGTGATTTCTCACTTGATAACCTTATTTTTGACGAGGGGAAATTAATA
GGTTGTATTGATGTTGGACGAGTCGGAATCGCAGACCGATACCAGGATCTTGCCATCCTATGGAACTGCC
TCGGTGAGTTTTCTCCTTCATTACAGAAACGGCTTTTTCAAAAATATGGTATTGATAATCCTGATATGAA
TAAATTGCAGTTTCATTTGATGCTCGATGAGTTTTTCTAATCAGAATTGGTTAATTGGTTGTAACACTGG
CAGAGCATTACGCTGACTTGACGGGACGGCGCAAGCTCATGACCAAAATCCCTTAACGTGAGTTACGCGT
CGTTCCACTGAGCGTCAGACCCCGTAGAAAAGATCAAAGGATCTTCTTGAGATCCTTTTTTTCTGCGCGT
AATCTGCTGCTTGCAAACAAAAAAACCACCGCTACCAGCGGTGGTTTGTTTGCCGGATCAAGAGCTACCA
ACTCTTTTTCCGAAGGTAACTGGCTTCAGCAGAGCGCAGATACCAAATACTGTTCTTCTAGTGTAGCCGT
AGTTAGGCCACCACTTCAAGAACTCTGTAGCACCGCCTACATACCTCGCTCTGCTAATCCTGTTACCAGT
GGCTGCTGCCAGTGGCGATAAGTCGTGTCTTACCGGGTTGGACTCAAGACGATAGTTACCGGATAAGGCG
CAGCGGTCGGGCTGAACGGGGGGTTCGTGCACACAGCCCAGCTTGGAGCGAACGACCTACACCGAACTGA
GATACCTACAGCGTGAGCTATGAGAAAGCGCCACGCTTCCCGAAGGGAGAAAGGCGGACAGGTATCCGGT
AAGCGGCAGGGTCGGAACAGGAGAGCGCACGAGGGAGCTTCCAGGGGGAAACGCCTGGTATCTTTATAGT
CCTGTCGGGTTTCGCCACCTCTGACTTGAGCGTCGATTTTTGTGATGCTCGTCAGGGGGGCGGAGCCTAT
GGAAAAACGCCAGCAACGCGGCCTTTTTACGGTTCCTGGCCTTTTGCTGGCCTTTTGCTCACATGTT
Features (pLannotate 1.2.2; 10 found; start..end, strand, type, name):
    121..213     +  CDS            lacI (fragment): lac repressor; lacI; The lac repressor binds to the lac operator to inhibit transcription in E. coli. This inhibition can be relieved by adding lactose or isopropyl-β-D-thiogalactopyranoside (IPTG).
    268..295     -  terminator     rrnB T2 terminator: transcription terminator T2 from the E. coli rrnB gene
    427..470     +  terminator     rrnB T1 terminator: Escherichia coli rrnB; transcription terminator T1 from the E. coli rrnB gene
    517..553     -  CDS            lacZα (fragment): LacZα fragment of β-galactosidase; lacZ fragment
    569..668     +  protein_bind   attL1: mutant version of attL; recombination site for the Gateway® LR reaction LR Clonase™
    674..2107    +  CDS            SLC49A4: DIRC2_HUMAN - Also known as DIRC2 From Homo sapiens (Human).
   2112..2211    -  protein_bind   attL2: mutant version of attL; recombination site for the Gateway® LR reaction LR Clonase™
   2229..2247    -  promoter       T7 promoter: promoter for bacteriophage T7 RNA polymerase
   2381..3190    +  CDS            KanR: aminoglycoside phosphotransferase; aph(3')-Ia; confers resistance to kanamycin in bacteria or G418 (Geneticin®) in eukaryotes
   3337..3925    +  rep_origin     ori: high-copy-number ColE1/pMB1/pBR322/pUC origin of replication
