>Addgene plasmid #161046 | pDONR221-DIRC2_STOP | analyzer sequence | sequence record 312026
CTTTCCTGCGTTATCCCCTGATTCTGTGGATAACCGTATTACCGCCTTTGAGTGAGCTGATACCGCTCGC
CGCAGCCGAACGACCGAGCGCAGCGAGTCAGTGAGCGAGGAAGCGGAAGAGCGCCCAATACGCAAACCGC
CTCTCCCCGCGCGTTGGCCGATTCATTAATGCAGCTGGCACGACAGGTTTCCCGACTGGAAAGCGGGCAG
TGAGCGCAACGCAATTAATACGCGTACCGCTAGCCAGGAAGAGTTTGTAGAAACGCAAAAAGGCCATCCG
TCAGGATGGCCTTCTGCTTAGTTTGATGCCTGGCAGTTTATGGCGGGCGTCCTGCCCGCCACCCTCCGGG
CCGTTGCTTCACAACGTTCAAATCCGCTCCCGGCGGATTTGTCCTACTCAGGAGAGCGTTCACCGACAAA
CAACAGATAAAACGAAAGGCCCAGTCTTCCGACTGAGCCTTTCGTTTTATTTGATGCCTGGCAGTTCCCT
ACTCTCGCGTTAACGCTAGCATGGATGTTTTCCCAGTCACGACGTTGTAAAACGACGGCCAGTCTTAAGC
TCGGGCCCCAAATAATGATTTTATTTTGACTGATAGTGACCTGTTCGTTGCAACACATTGATGAGCAATG
CTTTTTTATAATGCCAACTTTGTACAAAAAAGCAGGCTCCACCATGGGATCCAGGTGGAGCTCCGAGGAG
GAGCGCCAGCCCCTGCTGGGCCCTGGCCTGGGCCCAGGCCTGGGCGCCTCCTGGAGGTCTAGGGAGGCAG
CAGCAGCCGCCCTGCCTGCAGCCGTGCCCGGCCCTGGCAGGGTGTACGGCCGGAGATGGCTGGTGCTGCT
GCTGTTCTCCCTGCTGGCCTTTGTGCAGGGACTGGTGTGGAACACCTGGGGACCAATCCAGAACAGTGCT
CGACAAGCTTATGGATTTTCTAGCTGGGACATCGCCCTGCTGGTGCTGTGGGGACCAATCGGCTTCCTGC
CTTGCTTCGCCTTTATGTGGCTGCTGGATAAGCGGGGCCTGAGAATCACCGTGCTGCTGACAAGCTTTCT
GATGGTGCTGGGAACCGGACTGAGGTGTATCCCTATCTCCGACCTGATCCTGAAGAGGCGCCTGATCCAC
GGAGGACAGATGCTGAACGGACTGGCAGGCCCAACAGTGATGAATGCCGCCCCCTTCCTGTCCACCACAT
GGTTTTCTGCCGATGAGAGAGCCACCGCCACAGCCATCGCAAGCATGCTGTCCTACCTGGGAGGAGCATG
CGCCTTCCTGGTGGGACCTCTGGTGGTGCCAGCACCAAACGGCACCTCCCCACTGCTGGCAGCAGAGTCC
TCTAGGGCCCACATCAAGGACAGAATCGAGGCCGTGCTGTACGCCGAGTTCGGCGTGGTGTGCCTGATCT
TTTCTGCCACACTGGCATATTTCCCACCTAGGCCACCACTGCCTCCAAGCGTGGCAGCAGCATCTCAGAG
ACTGAGCTACCGGCGGAGCGTGTGCAGGCTGCTGTCTAATTTCCGCTTTCTGATGATCGCCCTGGCATAT
GCAATCCCACTGGGCGTGTTTGCAGGATGGAGCGGCGTGCTGGACCTGATCCTGACCCCTGCACACGTGA
GCCAGGTGGATGCAGGATGGATCGGCTTCTGGTCCATCGTGGGAGGATGCGTGGTGGGAATCGCAATGGC
AAGGTTCGCCGACTTCATCAGAGGCATGCTGAAGCTGATCCTGCTGCTGCTGTTTAGCGGCGCCACCCTG
AGCTCCACATGGTTCACCCTGACATGCCTGAACTCCATCACCCACCTGCCACTGACCACAGTGACACTGT
ACGCCTCTTGTATCCTGCTGGGCGTGTTTCTGAATTCTAGCGTGCCCATCTTCTTTGAGCTGTTCGTGGA
GACCGTGTATCCTGTGCCAGAGGGCATCACCTGCGGCGTGGTGACATTCCTGAGCAACATGTTTATGGGC
GTGCTGCTGTTCTTTCTGACCTTTTATCACACAGAGCTGTCCTGGTTCAATTGGTGCCTGCCCGGCTCTT
GTCTGCTGAGCCTGCTGCTGATCCTGTGCTTCAGGGAGTCTTACGACCGCCTGTATCTGGATGTGGTGGT
GAGCGTGTAAGACCCAGCTTTCTTGTACAAAGTTGGCATTATAAGAAAGCATTGCTTATCAATTTGTTGC
AACGAACAGGTCACTATCAGTCAAAATAAAATCATTATTTGCCATCCAGCTGATATCCCCTATAGTGAGT
CGTATTACATGGTCATAGCTGTTTCCTGGCAGCTCTGGCCCGTGTCTCAAAATCTCTGATGTTACATTGC
ACAAGATAAAATAATATCATCATGAACAATAAAACTGTCTGCTTACATAAACAGTAATACAAGGGGTGTT
ATGAGCCATATTCAACGGGAAACGTCGAGGCCGCGATTAAATTCCAACATGGATGCTGATTTATATGGGT
ATAAATGGGCTCGCGATAATGTCGGGCAATCAGGTGCGACAATCTATCGCTTGTATGGGAAGCCCGATGC
GCCAGAGTTGTTTCTGAAACATGGCAAAGGTAGCGTTGCCAATGATGTTACAGATGAGATGGTCAGACTA
AACTGGCTGACGGAATTTATGCCTCTTCCGACCATCAAGCATTTTATCCGTACTCCTGATGATGCATGGT
TACTCACCACTGCGATCCCCGGAAAAACAGCATTCCAGGTATTAGAAGAATATCCTGATTCAGGTGAAAA
TATTGTTGATGCGCTGGCAGTGTTCCTGCGCCGGTTGCATTCGATTCCTGTTTGTAATTGTCCTTTTAAC
AGCGATCGCGTATTTCGTCTCGCTCAGGCGCAATCACGAATGAATAACGGTTTGGTTGATGCGAGTGATT
TTGATGACGAGCGTAATGGCTGGCCTGTTGAACAAGTCTGGAAAGAAATGCATAAACTTTTGCCATTCTC
ACCGGATTCAGTCGTCACTCATGGTGATTTCTCACTTGATAACCTTATTTTTGACGAGGGGAAATTAATA
GGTTGTATTGATGTTGGACGAGTCGGAATCGCAGACCGATACCAGGATCTTGCCATCCTATGGAACTGCC
TCGGTGAGTTTTCTCCTTCATTACAGAAACGGCTTTTTCAAAAATATGGTATTGATAATCCTGATATGAA
TAAATTGCAGTTTCATTTGATGCTCGATGAGTTTTTCTAATCAGAATTGGTTAATTGGTTGTAACACTGG
CAGAGCATTACGCTGACTTGACGGGACGGCGCAAGCTCATGACCAAAATCCCTTAACGTGAGTTACGCGT
CGTTCCACTGAGCGTCAGACCCCGTAGAAAAGATCAAAGGATCTTCTTGAGATCCTTTTTTTCTGCGCGT
AATCTGCTGCTTGCAAACAAAAAAACCACCGCTACCAGCGGTGGTTTGTTTGCCGGATCAAGAGCTACCA
ACTCTTTTTCCGAAGGTAACTGGCTTCAGCAGAGCGCAGATACCAAATACTGTTCTTCTAGTGTAGCCGT
AGTTAGGCCACCACTTCAAGAACTCTGTAGCACCGCCTACATACCTCGCTCTGCTAATCCTGTTACCAGT
GGCTGCTGCCAGTGGCGATAAGTCGTGTCTTACCGGGTTGGACTCAAGACGATAGTTACCGGATAAGGCG
CAGCGGTCGGGCTGAACGGGGGGTTCGTGCACACAGCCCAGCTTGGAGCGAACGACCTACACCGAACTGA
GATACCTACAGCGTGAGCTATGAGAAAGCGCCACGCTTCCCGAAGGGAGAAAGGCGGACAGGTATCCGGT
AAGCGGCAGGGTCGGAACAGGAGAGCGCACGAGGGAGCTTCCAGGGGGAAACGCCTGGTATCTTTATAGT
CCTGTCGGGTTTCGCCACCTCTGACTTGAGCGTCGATTTTTGTGATGCTCGTCAGGGGGGCGGAGCCTAT
GGAAAAACGCCAGCAACGCGGCCTTTTTACGGTTCCTGGCCTTTTGCTGGCCTTTTGCTCACATGTT
Features (pLannotate 1.2.2; 10 found; start..end, strand, type, name):
    121..213     +  CDS            lacI (fragment): lac repressor; lacI; The lac repressor binds to the lac operator to inhibit transcription in E. coli. This inhibition can be relieved by adding lactose or isopropyl-β-D-thiogalactopyranoside (IPTG).
    268..295     -  terminator     rrnB T2 terminator: transcription terminator T2 from the E. coli rrnB gene
    427..470     +  terminator     rrnB T1 terminator: Escherichia coli rrnB; transcription terminator T1 from the E. coli rrnB gene
    517..553     -  CDS            lacZα (fragment): LacZα fragment of β-galactosidase; lacZ fragment
    569..668     +  protein_bind   attL1: mutant version of attL; recombination site for the Gateway® LR reaction LR Clonase™
    674..2107    +  CDS            SLC49A4: DIRC2_HUMAN - Also known as DIRC2 From Homo sapiens (Human).
   2112..2211    -  protein_bind   attL2: mutant version of attL; recombination site for the Gateway® LR reaction LR Clonase™
   2229..2247    -  promoter       T7 promoter: promoter for bacteriophage T7 RNA polymerase
   2381..3190    +  CDS            KanR: aminoglycoside phosphotransferase; aph(3')-Ia; confers resistance to kanamycin in bacteria or G418 (Geneticin®) in eukaryotes
   3337..3925    +  rep_origin     ori: high-copy-number ColE1/pMB1/pBR322/pUC origin of replication
