[The description below was written by a language model from this plasmid's Addgene catalogue record and pLannotate feature annotations shown in this document.]
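Description:
pDONR221-DIRC2_STOP is a Gateway entry clone built on the pDONR221 backbone, carrying a codon-optimized open reading frame for human DIRC2 (also known as SLC49A4, RCC4 or FLJ14784), a member of the solute carrier family. The sequenced plasmid is just under 4 kb. It is propagated in E. coli from a high-copy ColE1/pUC-type origin and selected with kanamycin through an aminoglycoside phosphotransferase (KanR) gene. Although the catalogue lists the vector type as mammalian expression, the feature table shows no eukaryotic promoter or polyadenylation signal around the insert. The plasmid itself is therefore a shuttle for the ORF rather than an expression construct.

The DIRC2 coding sequence of about 1.4 kb sits between attL1 and attL2 sites, the recombination sites used in the Gateway LR reaction. This allows directional transfer of the ORF into any attR-containing destination vector that supplies the desired promoter, tags and selection markers. The rrnB T1 and T2 transcription terminators lie upstream of the attL1 site and help insulate the cassette from read-through transcription in bacteria. A T7 promoter lies just beyond attL2, oriented back toward the insert. The short lacI and lacZα fragments annotated near the terminators appear to be backbone remnants rather than functional genes.

This version retains a stop codon at the end of the ORF, so it suits native, untagged or N-terminally tagged expression, while C-terminal fusions would need the companion clone lacking the stop codon. The plasmid belongs to a consortium collection of solute carrier transporter clones intended for subcloning into custom expression vectors.
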