Addgene plasmid #161046: pDONR221-DIRC2_STOP
Purpose: Gateway entry clone with codon-optimized ORF sequence for subcloning into custom expression vectors. Contains a STOP codon at the end of the codon-optimized ORF sequence.
Depositing lab: RESOLUTE Consortium & Giulio Superti-Furga. Depositing organization: CeMM Research Center for Molecular Medicine. Publication: The RESOLUTE consortium: unlocking SLC transporters for drug discovery. Superti-Furga G, Lackner D, Wiedmer T, Ingles-Prieto A, Barbosa B, Girardi E, Goldmann U, Gurtl B, Klavins K, Klimek C, Lindinger S, Lineiro-Retes E, Muller AC, Onstein S, Redinger G, Reil D, Sedlyarov V, Wolf G, Crawford M, Everley R, ... Steppan CM. Nat Rev Drug Discov. 2020 Jul;19(7):429-430. doi: 10.1038/d41573-020-00056-6. PubMed 32265506.
Backbone
  Vector backbone: pDONR221
  Backbone manufacturer: ThermoFisher Scientific
  Backbone size w/o insert (bp): 2550
  Vector type: Mammalian Expression
Growth in bacteria
  Bacterial resistance: Kanamycin, 50 μg/mL
  Growth temperature: 37°C
  Growth strain: NEB Stable
  Copy number: High Copy
Gene/Insert
  Gene/Insert name: DIRC2 (alt name: SLC49A4, FLJ14784, RCC4)
  Species: H. sapiens (human)
  Insert size (bp): 1437
  Entrez Gene: DIRC2 (a.k.a. RCC4, FLJ14784)
  Cloning method: Gateway Cloning
  Sequencing primers: 5′ M13-fwd; 3′ M13-rev
Terms and licenses: Academic/Nonprofit Terms; Industry Terms
Depositor comments: This plasmid contains a STOP codon at the end of the codon-optimized ORF. For the version of this plasmid that does not contain a STOP codon, please see Addgene plasmid 131880 For more information on the full Resolute plasmid collection, please see www.addgene.org/depositor-collections/re-solute/. Please provide your feedback on this plasmid to the RESOLUTE consortium by filling out their RESOLUTE repository feedback form: https://forms.office.com/Pages/ResponsePage.aspx?id=0e05yklzmkS7rjFGQL4N7z4feCLQvEJAmVcOCM_u885UN1JJRko0Ukg4TVQwNTZLOUxPQVJWT1NHUCQlQCN0PWcu
How to cite: pDONR221-DIRC2_STOP was a gift from RESOLUTE Consortium & Giulio Superti-Furga (Addgene plasmid # 161046 ; http://n2t.net/addgene:161046 ; RRID:Addgene_161046)
