>Addgene plasmid #161046 | pDONR221-DIRC2_STOP | depositor partial sequence | sequence record 312027 | Codon-optimized ORF of DIRC2
ATGGGATCCAGGTGGAGCTCCGAGGAGGAGCGCCAGCCCCTGCTGGGCCCTGGCCTGGGCCCAGGCCTGG
GCGCCTCCTGGAGGTCTAGGGAGGCAGCAGCAGCCGCCCTGCCTGCAGCCGTGCCCGGCCCTGGCAGGGT
GTACGGCCGGAGATGGCTGGTGCTGCTGCTGTTCTCCCTGCTGGCCTTTGTGCAGGGACTGGTGTGGAAC
ACCTGGGGACCAATCCAGAACAGTGCTCGACAAGCTTATGGATTTTCTAGCTGGGACATCGCCCTGCTGG
TGCTGTGGGGACCAATCGGCTTCCTGCCTTGCTTCGCCTTTATGTGGCTGCTGGATAAGCGGGGCCTGAG
AATCACCGTGCTGCTGACAAGCTTTCTGATGGTGCTGGGAACCGGACTGAGGTGTATCCCTATCTCCGAC
CTGATCCTGAAGAGGCGCCTGATCCACGGAGGACAGATGCTGAACGGACTGGCAGGCCCAACAGTGATGA
ATGCCGCCCCCTTCCTGTCCACCACATGGTTTTCTGCCGATGAGAGAGCCACCGCCACAGCCATCGCAAG
CATGCTGTCCTACCTGGGAGGAGCATGCGCCTTCCTGGTGGGACCTCTGGTGGTGCCAGCACCAAACGGC
ACCTCCCCACTGCTGGCAGCAGAGTCCTCTAGGGCCCACATCAAGGACAGAATCGAGGCCGTGCTGTACG
CCGAGTTCGGCGTGGTGTGCCTGATCTTTTCTGCCACACTGGCATATTTCCCACCTAGGCCACCACTGCC
TCCAAGCGTGGCAGCAGCATCTCAGAGACTGAGCTACCGGCGGAGCGTGTGCAGGCTGCTGTCTAATTTC
CGCTTTCTGATGATCGCCCTGGCATATGCAATCCCACTGGGCGTGTTTGCAGGATGGAGCGGCGTGCTGG
ACCTGATCCTGACCCCTGCACACGTGAGCCAGGTGGATGCAGGATGGATCGGCTTCTGGTCCATCGTGGG
AGGATGCGTGGTGGGAATCGCAATGGCAAGGTTCGCCGACTTCATCAGAGGCATGCTGAAGCTGATCCTG
CTGCTGCTGTTTAGCGGCGCCACCCTGAGCTCCACATGGTTCACCCTGACATGCCTGAACTCCATCACCC
ACCTGCCACTGACCACAGTGACACTGTACGCCTCTTGTATCCTGCTGGGCGTGTTTCTGAATTCTAGCGT
GCCCATCTTCTTTGAGCTGTTCGTGGAGACCGTGTATCCTGTGCCAGAGGGCATCACCTGCGGCGTGGTG
ACATTCCTGAGCAACATGTTTATGGGCGTGCTGCTGTTCTTTCTGACCTTTTATCACACAGAGCTGTCCT
GGTTCAATTGGTGCCTGCCCGGCTCTTGTCTGCTGAGCCTGCTGCTGATCCTGTGCTTCAGGGAGTCTTA
CGACCGCCTGTATCTGGATGTGGTGGTGAGCGTGTAA
